>Addgene plasmid #191848 | pcDNA3.1-SOD1 C57D/C146D | addgene full sequence | sequence record 379509 | Addgene NGS Result
ACTCTTCCTTTTTCAATATTATTGAAGCATTTATCAGGGTTATTGTCTCATGAGCGGATACATATTTGAA
TGTATTTAGAAAAATAAACAAATAGGGGTTCCGCGCACATTTCCCCGAAAAGTGCCACCTGACGTCGACG
GATCGGGAGATCTCCCGATCCCCTATGGTGCACTCTCAGTACAATCTGCTCTGATGCCGCATAGTTAAGC
CAGTATCTGCTCCCTGCTTGTGTGTTGGAGGTCGCTGAGTAGTGCGCGAGCAAAATTTAAGCTACAACAA
GGCAAGGCTTGACCGACAATTGCATGAAGAATCTGCTTAGGGTTAGGCGTTTTGCGCTGCTTCGCGATGT
ACGGGCCAGATATACGCGTTGACATTGATTATTGACTAGTTATTAATAGTAATCAATTACGGGGTCATTA
GTTCATAGCCCATATATGGAGTTCCGCGTTACATAACTTACGGTAAATGGCCCGCCTGGCTGACCGCCCA
ACGACCCCCGCCCATTGACGTCAATAATGACGTATGTTCCCATAGTAACGCCAATAGGGACTTTCCATTG
ACGTCAATGGGTGGAGTATTTACGGTAAACTGCCCACTTGGCAGTACATCAAGTGTATCATATGCCAAGT
ACGCCCCCTATTGACGTCAATGACGGTAAATGGCCCGCCTGGCATTATGCCCAGTACATGACCTTATGGG
ACTTTCCTACTTGGCAGTACATCTACGTATTAGTCATCGCTATTACCATGGTGATGCGGTTTTGGCAGTA
CATCAATGGGCGTGGATAGCGGTTTGACTCACGGGGATTTCCAAGTCTCCACCCCATTGACGTCAATGGG
AGTTTGTTTTGGCACCAAAATCAACGGGACTTTCCAAAATGTCGTAACAACTCCGCCCCATTGACGCAAA
TGGGCGGTAGGCGTGTACGGTGGGAGGTCTATATAAGCAGAGCTCTCTGGCTAACTAGAGAACCCACTGC
TTACTGGCTTATCGAAATTAATACGACTCACTATAGGGAGACCCAAGCTGGCTAGCGTTTAAACTTAAGC
TTGGTACCGAGCTCGGATCCACTAGTCCAGTGTGGTGGAATTCCATGGCGACGAAGGCCGTGTGCGTGCT
GAAGGGCGACGGCCCAGTGCAGGGCATCATCAATTTCGAGCAGAAGGAAAGTAATGGACCAGTGAAGGTG
TGGGGAAGCATTAAAGGACTGACTGAAGGCCTGCATGGATTCCATGTTCATGAGTTTGGAGATAATACAG
CAGGCGATACCAGTGCAGGTCCTCACTTTAATCCTCTATCCAGAAAACACGGTGGGCCAAAGGATGAAGA
GAGGCATGTTGGAGACTTGGGCAATGTGACTGCTGACAAAGATGGTGTGGCCGATGTGTCTATTGAAGAT
TCTGTGATCTCACTCTCAGGAGACCATTGCATCATTGGCCGCACACTGGTGGTCCATGAAAAAGCAGATG
ACTTGGGCAAAGGTGGAAATGAAGAAAGTACAAAGACAGGAAACGCTGGAAGTCGTTTGGCTGATGGTGT
AATTGGGATCGCCCAATAACGCTCGAGTCTAGAGGGCCCGTTTAAACCCGCTGATCAGCCTCGACTGTGC
CTTCTAGTTGCCAGCCATCTGTTGTTTGCCCCTCCCCCGTGCCTTCCTTGACCCTGGAAGGTGCCACTCC
CACTGTCCTTTCCTAATAAAATGAGGAAATTGCATCGCATTGTCTGAGTAGGTGTCATTCTATTCTGGGG
GGTGGGGTGGGGCAGGACAGCAAGGGGGAGGATTGGGAAGACAATAGCAGGCATGCTGGGGATGCGGTGG
GCTCTATGGCTTCTGAGGCGGAAAGAACCAGCTGGGGCTCTAGGGGGTATCCCC
[124 nt withheld, positions 1875-1998]
C
[91 nt withheld, positions 2000-2090]
A
[49 nt withheld, positions 2092-2140]
CCTTTGACGTTGGAGTCCACGTTCTTT
[37 nt withheld, positions 2168-2204]
ACCCTATCTCGGTCTATTCTTTTGATTTATAAGGGATTTTGCCGATTTCGGCCTATTGGTTAAAAAATGA
GCTGATTTAACAAAAATTTAACGCGAATTAATTCTGTGGAATGTGTGTCAGTTAGGGTGTGGAAAGTCCC
CAGGCTCCCCAGCAGGCAGAAGTATGCAAAGCATGCATCTCAATTAGTCAGCAACCAGGTGTGGAAAGTC
CCCAGGCTCCCCAGCAGGCAGAAGTATGCAAAGCATGCATCTCAATTAGTCAGCAACCATAGTCCCGCCC
CTAACTCCGCCCATCCCGCCCCTAACTCCGCCCAGTTCCGCCCATTCTCCGCCCCATGGCTGACTAATTT
TTTTTATTTATGCAGAGGCCGAGGCCGCCTCTGCCTCTGAGCTATTCCAGAAGTAGTGAGGAGGCTTTTT
TGGAGGCCTAGGCTTTTGCAAAAAGCTCCCGGGAGCTTGTATATCCATTTTCGGATCTGATCAAGAGACA
GGATGAGGATCGTTTCGCATGATTGAACAAGATGGATTGCACGCAGGTTCTCCGGCCGCTTGGGTGGAGA
GGCTATTCGGCTATGACTGGGTACAACAGACAATCGGCTGCTCTGATGCCGCCGTGTTCCGGCTGTCAGC
GCAGGGGCGCCCGGTTCTTTTTGTCAAGACCGACCTGTCCGGTGCCCTGAATGAACTGCAGGACGAGGCA
GCGCGGCTATCGTGGCTGGCCACGACGGGCGTTCCTTGCGCAGCTGTGCTCGACGTTGTCACTGAAGCGG
GAAGGGACTGGCTGCTATTGGGCGAAGTGCCGGGGCAGGATCTCCTGTCATCTCACCTTGCTCCTGCCGA
GAAAGTATCCATCATGGCTGATGCAATGCGGCGGCTGCATACGCTTGATCCGGCTACCTGCCCATTCGAC
CACCAAGCGAAACATCGCATCGAGCGAGCACGTACTCGGATGGAAGCCGGTCTTGTCGATCAGGATGATC
TGGACGAAGAGCATCAGGGGCTCGCGCCAGCCGAACTGTTCGCCAGGCTCAAGGCGCGCATGCCCGACGG
CGAGGATCTCGTCGTGACCCATGGCGATGCCTGCTTGCCGAATATCATGGTGGAAAATGGCCGCTTTTCT
GGATTCATCGACTGTGGCCGGCTGGGTGTGGCGGACCGCTATCAGGACATAGCGTTGGCTACCCGTGATA
TTGCTGAAGAGCTTGGCGGCGAATGGGCTGACCGCTTCCTCGTGCTTTACGGTATCGCCGCTCCCGATTC
GCAGCGCATCGCCTTCTATCGCCTTCTTGACGAGTTCTTCTGAGCGGGACTCTGGGGTTCGAAATGACCG
ACCAAGCGACGCCCAACCTGCCATCACGAGATTTCGATTCCACCGCCGCCTTCTATGAAAGGTTGGGCTT
CGGAATCGTTTTCCGGGACGCCGGCTGGATGATCCTCCAGCGCGGGGATCTCATGCTGGAGTTCTTCGCC
CACCCCAACTTGTTTATTGCAGCTTATAATGGTTACAAATAAAGCAATAGCATCACAAATTTCACAAATA
AAGCATTTTTTTCACTGCATTCTAGTTGTGGTTTGTCCAAACTCATCAATGTATCTTATCATGTCTGTAT
ACCGTCGACCTCTAGCTAGAGCTTGGCGTAATCATGGTCATAGCTGTTTCCTGTGTGAAATTGTTATCCG
CTCACAATTCCACACAACATACGAGCCGGAAGCATAAAGTGTAAAGCCTGGGGTGCCTAATGAGTGAGCT
AACTCACATTAATTGCGTTGCGCTCACTGCCCGCTTTCCAGTCGGGAAACCTGTCGTGCCAGCTGCATTA
ATGAATCGGCCAACGCGCGGGGAGAGGCGGTTTGCGTATTGGGCGCTCTTCCGCTTCCTCGCTCACTGAC
TCGCTGCGCTCGGTCGTTCGGCTGCGGCGAGCGGTATCAGCTCACTCAAAGGCGGTAATACGGTTATCCA
CAGAATCAGGGGATAACGCAGGAAAGAACATGTGAGCAAAAGGCCAGCAAAAGGCCAGGAACCGTAAAAA
GGCCGCGTTGCTGGCGTTTTTCCATAGGCTCCGCCCCCCTGACGAGCATCACAAAAATCGACGCTCAAGT
CAGAGGTGGCGAAACCCGACAGGACTATAAAGATACCAGGCGTTTCCCCCTGGAAGCTCCCTCGTGCGCT
CTCCTGTTCCGACCCTGCCGCTTACCGGATACCTGTCCGCCTTTCTCCCTTCGGGAAGCGTGGCGCTTTC
TCATAGCTCACGCTGTAGGTATCTCAGTTCGGTGTAGGTCGTTCGCTCCAAGCTGGGCTGTGTGCACGAA
CCCCCCGTTCAGCCCGACCGCTGCGCCTTATCCGGTAACTATCGTCTTGAGTCCAACCCGGTAAGACACG
ACTTATCGCCACTGGCAGCAGCCACTGGTAACAGGATTAGCAGAGCGAGGTATGTAGGCGGTGCTACAGA
GTTCTTGAAGTGGTGGCCTAACTACGGCTACACTAGAAGAACAGTATTTGGTATCTGCGCTCTGCTGAAG
CCAGTTACCTTCGGAAAAAGAGTTGGTAGCTCTTGATCCGGCAAACAAACCACCGCTGGTAGCGGTGGTT
TTTTTGTTTGCAAGCAGCAGATTACGCGCAGAAAAAAAGGATCTCAAGAAGATCCTTTGATCTTTTCTAC
GGGGTCTGACGCTCAGTGGAACGAAAACTCACGTTAAGGGATTTTGGTCATGAGATTATCAAAAAGGATC
TTCACCTAGATCCTTTTAAATTAAAAATGAAGTTTTAAATCAATCTAAAGTATATATGAGTAAACTTGGT
CTGACAGTTACCAATGCTTAATCAGTGAGGCACCTATCTCAGCGATCTGTCTATTTCGTTCATCCATAGT
TGCCTGACTCCCCGTCGTGTAGATAACTACGATACGGGAGGGCTTACCATCTGGCCCCAGTGCTGCAATG
ATACCGCGAGACCCACGCTCACCGGCTCCAGATTTATCAGCAATAAACCAGCCAGCCGGAAGGGCCGAGC
GCAGAAGTGGTCCTGCAACTTTATCCGCCTCCATCCAGTCTATTAATTGTTGCCGGGAAGCTAGAGTAAG
TAGTTCGCCAGTTAATAGTTTGCGCAACGTTGTTGCCATTGCTACAGGCATCGTGGTGTCACGCTCGTCG
TTTGGTATGGCTTCATTCAGCTCCGGTTCCCAACGATCAAGGCGAGTTACATGATCCCCCATGTTGTGCA
AAAAAGCGGTTAGCTCCTTCGGTCCTCCGATCGTTGTCAGAAGTAAGTTGGCCGCAGTGTTATCACTCAT
GGTTATGGCAGCACTGCATAATTCTCTTACTGTCATGCCATCCGTAAGATGCTTTTCTGTGACTGGTGAG
TACTCAACCAAGTCATTCTGAGAATAGTGTATGCGGCGACCGAGTTGCTCTTGCCCGGCGTCAATACGGG
ATAATACCGCGCCACATAGCAGAACTTTAAAAGTGCTCATCATTGGAAAACGTTCTTCGGGGCGAAAACT
CTCAAGGATCTTACCGCTGTTGAGATCCAGTTCGATGTAACCCACTCGTGCACCCAACTGATCTTCAGCA
TCTTTTACTTTCACCAGCGTTTCTGGGTGAGCAAAAACAGGAAGGCAAAATGCCGCAAAAAAGGGAATAA
GGGCGACACGGAAATGTTGAATACTCAT
Features (pLannotate 1.2.2; 20 found; start..end, strand, type, name):
      1..105     -  promoter       AmpR promoter: bla
    164..216     -  misc_feature   bom (fragment): basis of mobility region from pBR322
    371..750     +  enhancer       CMV enhancer: human cytomegalovirus immediate early enhancer
    751..954     +  promoter       CMV promoter: human cytomegalovirus (CMV) immediate early promoter
    950..983     +  LTR            5' LTR (truncated) (fragment): truncated 5' long terminal repeat (LTR) from HIV-1
    999..1017    +  promoter       T7 promoter: promoter for bacteriophage T7 RNA polymerase
   1095..1556    +  CDS            SOD1: SODC_HUMAN - Experimental evidence at protein level: Swiss-Prot protein existence level 1. Destroys radicals which are normally produced within the cells and which are toxic to biological systems. From Homo sapiens (Human).
   1605..1829    +  polyA_signal   bGH poly(A) signal: bovine growth hormone polyadenylation signal
   1833..1854    +  promoter       SV40 promoter (fragment): SV40 enhancer and early promoter
   1875..2303    +  rep_origin     f1 ori (sequence partly withheld): f1 bacteriophage origin of replication; arrow indicates direction of (+) strand synthesis
   2317..2646    +  promoter       SV40 promoter: SV40 enhancer and early promoter
   2713..3507    +  CDS            NeoR/KanR: aminoglycoside phosphotransferase from Tn5; aph(3')-II (or nptII); confers resistance to neomycin, kanamycin, and G418 (Geneticin®)
   3528..3686    +  CDS            ble (fragment): BLE_KLEPN - Experimental evidence at protein level: Swiss-Prot protein existence level 1. Binding protein with a strong affinity to the bleomycin family of antibiotics. Binds to CL990; an antimitotic-antibiotic compound. From Klebsiella pneumoniae.
   3681..3802    +  polyA_signal   SV40 poly(A) signal: SV40 polyadenylation signal
   3875..3891    -  protein_bind   lac operator: The lac repressor binds to the lac operator to inhibit transcription in E. coli. This inhibition can be relieved by adding lactose or isopropyl-β-D-thiogalactopyranoside (IPTG). lac repressor encoded by lacI
   3899..3929    -  promoter       lac promoter: promoter for the E. coli lac operon
   3944..3965    -  protein_bind   CAP binding site: CAP binding activates transcription in the presence of cAMP. E. coli catabolite activator protein
   3978..4070    -  CDS            lacI (fragment): lac repressor; lacI; The lac repressor binds to the lac operator to inhibit transcription in E. coli. This inhibition can be relieved by adding lactose or isopropyl-β-D-thiogalactopyranoside (IPTG).
   4253..4841    -  rep_origin     ori: high-copy-number ColE1/pMB1/pBR322/pUC origin of replication
   5012..5872    -  CDS            AmpR: β-lactamase; bla; confers resistance to ampicillin, carbenicillin, and related antibiotics
