[The description below was written by a language model from this plasmid's Addgene catalogue record and pLannotate feature annotations shown in this document.]
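Description:
pcDNA3.1-SOD1 C57D/C146D is a mammalian expression plasmid built on the pcDNA3.1 backbone and carrying human SOD1, the Cu/Zn superoxide dismutase, with two cysteine-to-aspartate substitutions at positions 57 and 146. The sequenced plasmid is about 5.9 kb. It is maintained in E. coli at high copy through a ColE1/pUC-type origin and selected with ampicillin via the β-lactamase gene. An f1 origin is also present, which in principle allows single-stranded DNA production. For mammalian cells, an SV40 early promoter drives the Tn5 aminoglycoside phosphotransferase (NeoR/KanR) followed by an SV40 polyadenylation signal, allowing G418 selection of stable transfectants. The small fragments annotated as HIV-1 LTR, ble, lacI and the lac promoter/operator region appear to be backbone remnants or short sequence matches rather than functional parts of the design.

The SOD1 coding sequence (roughly 460 bp) was inserted between EcoRI and XhoI sites, both retained, and was derived from an earlier pcDNA3.1(+) wild-type SOD1 plasmid. It sits downstream of the human cytomegalovirus immediate early enhancer and promoter, which give strong constitutive transcription, and upstream of the bovine growth hormone polyadenylation signal. A T7 promoter between the CMV promoter and the insert could also support in vitro transcription. No epitope tag or reporter is annotated, so the protein appears to be expressed untagged.

The stated purpose is expression of the C57D/C146D mutant in mammalian cells. The associated work concerns overoxidized SOD1 and ROS-induced filament formation in ALS. The record does not spell out the rationale for the substitutions.
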