Addgene plasmid #191848: pcDNA3.1-SOD1 C57D/C146D
Purpose: express C57D/C146D mutant SOD1 in mammalian cells
Depositing lab: Nam-Chul Ha. Depositing organization: Seoul National University. Publication: Structural analysis of the overoxidized Cu/Zn-superoxide dismutase in ROS-induced ALS filament formation. Baek Y, Woo TG, Ahn J, Lee D, Kwon Y, Park BJ, Ha NC. Commun Biol. 2022 Oct 12;5(1):1085. doi: 10.1038/s42003-022-04017-0. PubMed 36224351.
Backbone
  Vector backbone: pcDNA3.1
  Backbone size w/o insert (bp): 5400
  Vector type: Mammalian Expression
  Selectable markers: Neomycin (select with G418)
Growth in bacteria
  Bacterial resistance: Ampicillin, 100 μg/mL
  Growth temperature: 37°C
  Growth strain: DH5alpha
  Copy number: High Copy
Gene/Insert
  Gene/Insert name: SOD1
  Species: H. sapiens (human)
  Insert size (bp): 470
  Mutation: C57D, C146D
  Entrez Gene: SOD1 (a.k.a. ALS, ALS1, HEL-S-44, IPOA, SOD, STAHP, hSod1, homodimer)
  Cloning method: Restriction Enzyme; 5′ cloning site EcoRI (not destroyed); 3′ cloning site XhoI (not destroyed)
  Sequencing primers: 5′ CMV-F; 3′ BGH-rev
Resource information
  A portion of this plasmid was derived from a plasmid made by: from pF151 pcDNA3.1(+)SOD1WT (addgene)
Terms and licenses: Academic/Nonprofit Terms; Industry Terms: Not Available to Industry
How to cite: pcDNA3.1-SOD1 C57D/C146D was a gift from Nam-Chul Ha (Addgene plasmid # 191848 ; http://n2t.net/addgene:191848 ; RRID:Addgene_191848)
